>Addgene plasmid #193112 | GB2815 | addgene full sequence | sequence record 380447 | Addgene NGS Result
ACCACTCATCGCGACTAGTAGCGGCCGCTGCAGTCCGGCAAAAAAGGGCAAGGTGTCACCACCCTGCCCT
TTTTCTTTAAAACCGAAAAGATTACTTCGCGTTATGCAGGCTTCCTCGCTCACTGACTCGCTGCGCTCGG
TCGTTCGGCTGCGGCGAGCGGTATCAGCTCACTCAAAGGCGGTAATACGGTTATCCACAGAATCAGGGGA
TAACGCAGGAAAGAACATGTGAGCAAAAGGCCAGCAAAAGGCCAGGAACCGTAAAAAGGCCGCGTTGCTG
GCGTTTTTCCACAGGCTCCGCCCCCCTGACGAGCATCACAAAAATCGACGCTCAAGTCAGAGGTGGCGAA
ACCCGACAGGACTATAAAGATACCAGGCGTTTCCCCCTGGAAGCTCCCTCGTGCGCTCTCCTGTTCCGAC
CCTGCCGCTTACCGGATACCTGTCCGCCTTTCTCCCTTCGGGAAGCGTGGCGCTTTCTCATAGCTCACGC
TGTAGGTATCTCAGTTCGGTGTAGGTCGTTCGCTCCAAGCTGGGCTGTGTGCACGAACCCCCCGTTCAGC
CCGACCGCTGCGCCTTATCCGGTAACTATCGTCTTGAGTCCAACCCGGTAAGACACGACTTATCGCCACT
GGCAGCAGCCACTGGTAACAGGATTAGCAGAGCGAGGTATGTAGGCGGTGCTACAGAGTTCTTGAAGTGG
TGGCCTAACTACGGCTACACTAGAAGAACAGTATTTGGTATCTGCGCTCTGCTGAAGCCAGTTACCTTCG
GAAAAAGAGTTGGTAGCTCTTGATCCGGCAAACAAACCACCGCTGGTAGCGGTGGTTTTTTTGTTTGCAA
GCAGCAGATTACGCGCAGAAAAAAAGGATCTCAAGAAGATCCTTTGATCTTTTCTACGGGGTCTGACGCT
CAGTGGAACGAAAACTCACGTTAAGGGATTTTGGTCATGAGATTATCAAAAAGGATCTTCACCTAGATCC
TTTTAAATTAAAAATGAAGTTTTAAATCAATCTAAAGTATATATGAGTAAACTTGGTCTGACAGCTCGAG
GCTTGGATTCTCACCAATAAAAAACGCCCGGCGGCAACCGAGCGTTCTGAACAAATCCAGATGGAGTTCT
GAGGTCATTACTGGATCTATCAACAGGAGTCCAAGCGAGCTCGATATCAAATTACGCCCCGCCCTGCCAC
TCGTCGCAGTACTGTTGTAATTCATTAAGCATTCTGCCGACATGGAAGCCATCACAAACGGCATGATGAA
CCTGAATCGCCAGCGGCATCAGCACCTTGTCGCCTTGCGTATAATATTTGCCCATGGTGAAAACGGGGGC
GAAGAAGTTGTCCATATTGGCCACGTTTAAATCAAAACTGGTGAAACTCACCCAGGGATTGGCTGATACG
AAAAACATATTCTCAATAAACCCTTTAGGGAAATAGGCCAGGTTTTCACCGTAACACGCCACATCTTGCG
AATATATGTGTAGAAACTGCCGGAAATCGTCGTGGTATTCACTCCAGAGTGATGAAAACGTTTCAGTTTG
CTCATGGAAAACGGTGTAACAAGGGTGAACACTATCCCATATCACCAGCTCACCGTCTTTCATTGCCATA
CGAAATTCCGGATGAGCATTCATCAGGCGGGCAAGAATGTGAATAAAGGCCGGATAAAACTTGTGCTTAT
TTTTCTTTACGGTCTTTAAAAAGGCCGTAATATCCAGCTGAACGGTCTGGTTATAGGTACATTGAGCAAC
TGACTGAAATGCCTCAAAATGTTCTTTACGATGCCATTGGGATATATCAACGGTGGTATATCCAGTGATT
TTTTTCTCCATTTTAGCTTCCTTAGCTCCTGAAAATCTCGATAACTCAAAAAATACGCCCGGTAGTGATC
TTATTTCATTATGGTGAAAGTTGGAACCTCTTACGTGCCCGATCAACTCGAGTGCCACCTGACGTCTAAG
AAACCATTATTATCATGACATTAACCTATAAAAATAGGCGTATCACGAGGCAGAATTTCAGATAAAAAAA
ATCCTTAGCTTTCGCTAAGGATGATTTCTGGAATTCGCGGCCGCTTCTAGAGCGATGAGTGGTCTCGGGA
GTGTTTCATGTCCAAGCGAAAAGCCGCTCTACGGAATGGATCTACGTTACTGCCTGCATAAGGAGATCGG
TGTAGCCAAGGACGAAAGCGACCCTAGGTTCTAACCGTCGACTTTGGCGGAAAGGTTTCACTCAGGAAGC
AGACACTGATTGACACGGTTTAGCAGAACGTTTGAGGACTAGGTCAAATTGAGTGGTTTAATATCGGCAT
GTCTGGCTTTAAAATTCAGTATAGTGCGCTGATCGGAGATGAATTAAAAACACGAGTTCCCAAAACCAGG
CGGGCTCGCCACGTCGGCTAATCCTGGTACATTATGTGAACAATGTTCTGAAGAAAATTTGTGAAAGAAG
GACGGGTCATCGCCTACTATTAGCAACAACGGTCGGCCACACCTTCCATTGTCGTGGCCACGCTCGGATT
ACACGGCAGAGGTGCTTGTGTTCCGACAGGCTAGCATATTATCCTAAGGCGTTACCCCAATCGTTTACCG
TCGGATTTGCTATAGCCCCTGAACGCTACATGTACGAAACCATGTTATGTATGCACTAGGTCAACAATAG
GACATAGCCTTGTAGTTAACACGTAGCCCGGTCGTATAAGTACAGTAGACCCTTCGCCGGCATCCTATTT
ATTAAGTTATTTCTACAGCAAAACGATCATATGCAGATCCGCAGTGGGCGGTAGACACACGTCCACCCGG
CTGCTCTGTAACAGGGACTAAAGAGGTGATGATTATCGTGTGTGCCCCGTTATGGTCGTGTTCGATCAGA
GCGCCCTTGCGAGCAGTCGTATGCTTTCTCGAATTCCGAGCGGTTAAGCGTGACAGTCCCAGCGAACCCA
CAAAACGTGATCGCAGTCCATGCGATCATACGCAAGAAGGAAGGTCCCCATACACCGACGCACCAGTTTA
CACGCCGTATGCATAAACGAGCTGCACAAACGAGAGTGTTTGAACTGGACCTCTAGTTCCTCTACAAAGA
ACACCTTGACCTGTTGCGAAGTTGCCTTGCCTAGATGCAATGTCGGACGTATCACTTTTGCCTCAACGAC
TGCTGCTTTCGCTGTAACCCAAGACAGACAACAGTAACCGCCTTTTGAAGGCAAGTCCTCCGCCTGTGAC
TAACTGTGCCAAATCGTCTTCCAAACCCCTTATCCAATTTAACTCACCAAATTATTGCGATACAGACCCT
AATTTCACATCATATGACACTAATTGCCTCTGCCAAAATTCTGTCCTCAATGACTGAG
Features (pLannotate 1.2.2; 8 found; start..end, strand, type, name):
     14..33      +  misc_feature   BioBrick suffix: universal suffix for all parts
     34..91      +  terminator     his operon terminator: This putative transcriptin terminator from the E. coli his operon has a 2-bp deletion introduced during synthesis. Its efficiency has not been determined.
    286..874     -  rep_origin     ori: high-copy-number ColE1/pMB1/pBR322/pUC origin of replication
   1057..1151    -  terminator     lambda t0 terminator: transcription terminator from phage lambda
   1175..1831    -  CDS            cat: CAT_ECOLX - Experimental evidence at protein level: Swiss-Prot protein existence level 1. This enzyme is an effector of chloramphenicol resistance in bacteria. From Escherichia coli. This protein is used as a marker in many commonly used cloning vectors, such as pACYC184.
   1832..1929    -  promoter       cat promoter: promoter of the E. coli cat gene encoding chloramphenicol acetyltransferase
   2015..2058    -  terminator     bacterial terminator: putative bacterial transcription terminator
   2061..2082    +  misc_feature   BioBrick prefix: BioBrick prefix for parts that do not start with "ATG"
