[The description below was written by a language model from this plasmid's Addgene catalogue record and pLannotate feature annotations shown in this document.]
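Description:
GB2815 is a level-0 part plasmid from the GB_SynP collection, a GoldenBraid-style modular set of dCas9-regulated synthetic promoter elements designed for tunable recombinant gene expression in plants. It is built in the pUPD2 backbone, a small synthetic-biology entry vector used to domesticate and store individual DNA parts in E. coli. The full sequenced plasmid is 3,348 nt. Propagation relies on a ColE1/pMB1-type origin of replication; the annotation describes this origin family as high copy, whereas the catalogue entry lists the plasmid as low copy, and the record does not resolve this difference. Selection is by chloramphenicol, through a cat (chloramphenicol acetyltransferase) gene driven by its native promoter and followed by the lambda t0 terminator.

The payload is a fully synthetic 1,240 bp random sequence, R1, intended to occupy the A1 distal promoter position when composite promoters are assembled. It carries no annotated coding or regulatory features. Its location can be inferred as the unannotated stretch between the BioBrick prefix and the BioBrick suffix, which flank the cloning site of the backbone. The his operon terminator and a further putative bacterial terminator sit just outside these sites and insulate the insert from transcription arising in the vector. In the synthetic promoter design, a random sequence of this kind presumably acts as neutral filler upstream of the functional proximal and core promoter parts, although the record states only its length and position. The cloning sites used are not recorded, and this plasmid contains no plant selection marker, T-DNA borders or expression cassette, so it serves purely as a donor part for subsequent assembly.
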