Addgene plasmid #193112: GB2815
Purpose: Random sequence R1 of 1240 bp for A1 distal promoter position.
Depositing lab: Diego Orzaez. Depositing organization: Instituto de Biologia Molecular y Celular de Plantas. Publication: GB_SynP: A Modular dCas9-Regulated Synthetic Promoter Collection for Fine-Tuned Recombinant Gene Expression in Plants. Moreno-Gimenez E, Selma S, Calvache C, Orzaez D. ACS Synth Biol. 2022 Sep 16;11(9):3037-3048. doi: 10.1021/acssynbio.2c00238. Epub 2022 Aug 31. PubMed 36044643.
Backbone
  Vector backbone: pUPD2
  Vector type: Synthetic Biology
Growth in bacteria
  Bacterial resistance: Chloramphenicol, 25 μg/mL
  Growth temperature: 37°C
  Growth strain: DH5alpha
  Copy number: Low Copy
Gene/Insert
  Gene/Insert name: GB_SynP (A1) Random Sequence R1
  Species: Synthetic
  Cloning method: Restriction Enzyme; 5′ cloning site unknown (unknown if destroyed)
Terms and licenses: Academic/Nonprofit Terms; Industry Terms: Not Available to Industry
How to cite: GB2815 was a gift from Diego Orzaez (Addgene plasmid # 193112 ; http://n2t.net/addgene:193112 ; RRID:Addgene_193112)
